LOCUS       Exported 8394 bp ds-DNA circular SYN 10-FEB-2022
DEFINITION  3rd gen lentiviral reverse tetracycline-controlled transactivator 3
            (rtTA3) expression vector, CMV promoter, Blast.
ACCESSION   .
VERSION     .
KEYWORDS    pLenti CMV rtTA3 Blast (w756-1)
SOURCE      synthetic DNA construct
  ORGANISM  synthetic DNA construct
REFERENCE   1 (bases 1 to 8394)
  TITLE     Tet-On Advanced vectors
REFERENCE   2 (bases 1 to 8394)
  AUTHORS   .
  TITLE     Direct Submission
  JOURNAL   Exported Feb 10, 2022 from SnapGene Server 1.1.58
            http://www.snapgene.com
FEATURES             Location/Qualifiers
     source          1..8394
                     /organism="synthetic DNA construct"
                     /mol_type="other DNA"
     primer_bind     98..115
                     /label=L4440
                     /note="L4440 vector, forward primer"
     protein_bind    232..253
                     /label=CAP binding site
                     /bound_moiety="E. coli catabolite activator protein"
                     /note="CAP binding activates transcription in the presence
                     of cAMP."
     promoter        268..298
                     /label=lac promoter
                     /note="promoter for the E. coli lac operon"
     protein_bind    306..322
                     /label=lac operator
                     /bound_moiety="lac repressor encoded by lacI"
                     /note="The lac repressor binds to the lac operator to
                     inhibit transcription in E. coli. This inhibition can be
                     relieved by adding lactose or
                     isopropyl-beta-D-thiogalactopyranoside (IPTG)."
     primer_bind     311..333
                     /label=M13/pUC Reverse
                     /note="In lacZ gene"
     primer_bind     330..346
                     /label=M13 rev
                     /note="common sequencing primer, one of multiple similar
                     variants"
     primer_bind     330..346
                     /label=M13 Reverse
                     /note="In lacZ gene. Also called M13-rev"
     primer_bind     365..385
                     /label=T3
                     /note="T3 promoter, forward primer"
     promoter        367..385
                     /label=T3 promoter
                     /note="promoter for bacteriophage T3 RNA polymerase"
     promoter        413..639
                     /label=RSV promoter
                     /note="Rous sarcoma virus enhancer/promoter"
     LTR             640..820
                     /label=5' LTR (truncated)
                     /note="truncated 5' long terminal repeat (LTR) from HIV-1"
     misc_feature    867..992
                     /label=HIV-1 Psi
                     /note="packaging signal of human immunodeficiency virus
                     type 1"
     misc_feature    1485..1718
                     /label=RRE
                     /note="The Rev response element (RRE) of HIV-1 allows for
                     Rev-dependent mRNA export from the nucleus to the
                     cytoplasm."
     CDS             1903..1947
                     /codon_start=1
                     /product="antigenic peptide corresponding to amino acids
                     655 to 669 of the HIV envelope protein gp41 (Lutje Hulsik
                     et al., 2013)"
                     /label=gp41 peptide
                     /note="recognized by the 2H10 single-chain llama nanobody"
                     /translation="KNEQELLELDKWASL"
     misc_feature    2214..2330
                     /label=cPPT/CTS
                     /note="central polypurine tract and central termination
                     sequence of HIV-1"
     enhancer        2353..2656
                     /label=CMV enhancer
                     /note="human cytomegalovirus immediate early enhancer"
     promoter        2657..2860
                     /label=CMV promoter
                     /note="human cytomegalovirus (CMV) immediate early
                     promoter"
     primer_bind     2811..2831
                     /label=CMV-F
                     /note="Human CMV immediate early promoter, forward primer"
     primer_bind     2857..2881
                     /label=LNCX
                     /note="Human CMV promoter, forward primer"
     protein_bind    2965..2989
                     /gene="mutant version of attB"
                     /label=attB1
                     /bound_moiety="BP Clonase(TM)"
                     /note="recombination site for the Gateway(R) BP reaction"
     CDS             2992..3699
                     /codon_start=1
                     /product="reverse tetracycline transactivator 3"
                     /label=rtTA3
                     /note="activates expression from Tet-responsive promoters
                     in the presence of doxycycline"
                     /translation="MSRLDKSKVINGALELLNGVGIEGLTTRKLAQKLGVEQPTLYWHV
                     KNKRALLDALPIEMLDRHHTHFCPLEGESWQDFLRNNAKSYRCALLSHRDGAKVHLGTR
                     PTEKQYETLENQLAFLCQQGFSLENALYALSAVGHFTLGCVLEEQEHQVAKEERETPTT
                     DSMPPLLRQAIELFDRQGAEPAFLFGLELIICGLEKQLKCESGGPTDALDDFDLDMLPA
                     DALDDFDLDMLPG"
     protein_bind    complement(3698..3722)
                     /gene="mutant version of attB"
                     /label=attB2
                     /bound_moiety="BP Clonase(TM)"
                     /note="recombination site for the Gateway(R) BP reaction"
     misc_feature    3753..4341
                     /label=WPRE
                     /note="woodchuck hepatitis virus posttranscriptional
                     regulatory element"
     primer_bind     complement(3806..3826)
                     /label=WPRE-R
                     /note="WPRE, reverse primer"
     CDS             complement(4224..4235)
                     /codon_start=1
                     /product="Factor Xa recognition and cleavage site"
                     /label=Factor Xa site
                     /translation="IEGR"
     primer_bind     complement(4392..4412)
                     /label=pBABE 3'
                     /note="SV40 enhancer, reverse primer for pBABE vectors"
     promoter        4397..4726
                     /label=SV40 promoter
                     /note="SV40 enhancer and early promoter"
     rep_origin      4577..4712
                     /label=SV40 ori
                     /note="SV40 origin of replication"
     promoter        4774..4821
                     /label=EM7 promoter
                     /note="synthetic bacterial promoter "
     CDS             4840..5238
                     /codon_start=1
                     /gene="Aspergillus terreus BSD"
                     /product="blasticidin S deaminase"
                     /label=BSD
                     /note="confers resistance to blasticidin"
                     /translation="MAKPLSQEESTLIERATATINSIPISEDYSVASAALSSDGRIFTG
                     VNVYHFTGGPCAELVVLGTAAAAAAGNLTCIVAIGNENRGILSPCGRCRQVLLDLHPGI
                     KAIVKDSDGQPTAVGIRELLPSGYVWEG"
     LTR             5325..5558
                     /label=3' LTR (Delta-U3)
                     /note="self-inactivating 3' long terminal repeat (LTR) from
                     HIV-1"
     polyA_signal    5630..5751
                     /label=SV40 poly(A) signal
                     /note="SV40 polyadenylation signal"
     primer_bind     complement(5667..5686)
                     /label=SV40pA-R
                     /note="SV40 polyA, reverse primer"
     primer_bind     5721..5740
                     /label=EBV-rev
                     /note="SV40 polyA terminator, reverse primer"
     rep_origin      5791..5926
                     /label=SV40 ori
                     /note="SV40 origin of replication"
     primer_bind     complement(5946..5965)
                     /label=T7
                     /note="T7 promoter, forward primer"
     promoter        complement(5947..5965)
                     /label=T7 promoter
                     /note="promoter for bacteriophage T7 RNA polymerase"
     primer_bind     complement(5975..5992)
                     /label=M13 Forward
                     /note="In lacZ gene. Also called M13-F20 or M13 (-21)
                     Forward"
     primer_bind     complement(5975..5991)
                     /label=M13 fwd
                     /note="common sequencing primer, one of multiple similar
                     variants"
     primer_bind     complement(5984..6006)
                     /label=M13/pUC Forward
                     /note="In lacZ gene"
     rep_origin      6133..6588
                     /direction=RIGHT
                     /label=f1 ori
                     /note="f1 bacteriophage origin of replication; arrow
                     indicates direction of (+) strand synthesis"
     primer_bind     complement(6220..6239)
                     /label=F1ori-R
                     /note="F1 origin, reverse primer"
     primer_bind     6430..6451
                     /label=F1ori-F
                     /note="F1 origin, forward primer"
     promoter        6614..6718
                     /gene="bla"
                     /label=AmpR promoter
     CDS             6719..7579
                     /codon_start=1
                     /gene="bla"
                     /product="beta-lactamase"
                     /label=AmpR
                     /note="confers resistance to ampicillin, carbenicillin, and
                     related antibiotics"
                     /translation="MSIQHFRVALIPFFAAFCLPVFAHPETLVKVKDAEDQLGARVGYI
                     ELDLNSGKILESFRPEERFPMMSTFKVLLCGAVLSRIDAGQEQLGRRIHYSQNDLVEYS
                     PVTEKHLTDGMTVRELCSAAITMSDNTAANLLLTTIGGPKELTAFLHNMGDHVTRLDRW
                     EPELNEAIPNDERDTTMPVAMATTLRKLLTGELLTLASRQQLIDWMEADKVAGPLLRSA
                     LPAGWFIADKSGAGERGSRGIIAALGPDGKPSRIVVIYTTGSQATMDERNRQIAEIGAS
                     LIKHW"
     primer_bind     complement(6937..6956)
                     /label=Amp-R
                     /note="Ampicillin resistance gene, reverse primer"
     rep_origin      7750..8338
                     /direction=RIGHT
                     /label=ori
                     /note="high-copy-number ColE1/pMB1/pBR322/pUC origin of
                     replication"
     primer_bind     8239..8258
                     /label=pBR322ori-F
                     /note="pBR322 origin, forward primer"
ORIGIN
        1 catgttcttt cctgcgttat cccctgattc tgtggataac cgtattaccg cctttgagtg
       61 agctgatacc gctcgccgca gccgaacgac cgagcgcagc gagtcagtga gcgaggaagc
      121 ggaagagcgc ccaatacgca aaccgcctct ccccgcgcgt tggccgattc attaatgcag
      181 ctggcacgac aggtttcccg actggaaagc gggcagtgag cgcaacgcaa ttaatgtgag
      241 ttagctcact cattaggcac cccaggcttt acactttatg cttccggctc gtatgttgtg
      301 tggaattgtg agcggataac aatttcacac aggaaacagc tatgaccatg attacgccaa
      361 gcgcgcaatt aaccctcact aaagggaaca aaagctggag ctgcaagctt aatgtagtct
      421 tatgcaatac tcttgtagtc ttgcaacatg gtaacgatga gttagcaaca tgccttacaa
      481 ggagagaaaa agcaccgtgc atgccgattg gtggaagtaa ggtggtacga tcgtgcctta
      541 ttaggaaggc aacagacggg tctgacatgg attggacgaa ccactgaatt gccgcattgc
      601 agagatattg tatttaagtg cctagctcga tacataaacg ggtctctctg gttagaccag
      661 atctgagcct gggagctctc tggctaacta gggaacccac tgcttaagcc tcaataaagc
      721 ttgccttgag tgcttcaagt agtgtgtgcc cgtctgttgt gtgactctgg taactagaga
      781 tccctcagac ccttttagtc agtgtggaaa atctctagca gtggcgcccg aacagggact
      841 tgaaagcgaa agggaaacca gaggagctct ctcgacgcag gactcggctt gctgaagcgc
      901 gcacggcaag aggcgagggg cggcgactgg tgagtacgcc aaaaattttg actagcggag
      961 gctagaagga gagagatggg tgcgagagcg tcagtattaa gcgggggaga attagatcgc
     1021 gatgggaaaa aattcggtta aggccagggg gaaagaaaaa atataaatta aaacatatag
     1081 tatgggcaag cagggagcta gaacgattcg cagttaatcc tggcctgtta gaaacatcag
     1141 aaggctgtag acaaatactg ggacagctac aaccatccct tcagacagga tcagaagaac
     1201 ttagatcatt atataataca gtagcaaccc tctattgtgt gcatcaaagg atagagataa
     1261 aagacaccaa ggaagcttta gacaagatag aggaagagca aaacaaaagt aagaccaccg
     1321 cacagcaagc ggccgctgat cttcagacct ggaggaggag atatgaggga caattggaga
     1381 agtgaattat ataaatataa agtagtaaaa attgaaccat taggagtagc acccaccaag
     1441 gcaaagagaa gagtggtgca gagagaaaaa agagcagtgg gaataggagc tttgttcctt
     1501 gggttcttgg gagcagcagg aagcactatg ggcgcagcgt caatgacgct gacggtacag
     1561 gccagacaat tattgtctgg tatagtgcag cagcagaaca atttgctgag ggctattgag
     1621 gcgcaacagc atctgttgca actcacagtc tggggcatca agcagctcca ggcaagaatc
     1681 ctggctgtgg aaagatacct aaaggatcaa cagctcctgg ggatttgggg ttgctctgga
     1741 aaactcattt gcaccactgc tgtgccttgg aatgctagtt ggagtaataa atctctggaa
     1801 cagatttgga atcacacgac ctggatggag tgggacagag aaattaacaa ttacacaagc
     1861 ttaatacact ccttaattga agaatcgcaa aaccagcaag aaaagaatga acaagaatta
     1921 ttggaattag ataaatgggc aagtttgtgg aattggttta acataacaaa ttggctgtgg
     1981 tatataaaat tattcataat gatagtagga ggcttggtag gtttaagaat agtttttgct
     2041 gtactttcta tagtgaatag agttaggcag ggatattcac cattatcgtt tcagacccac
     2101 ctcccaaccc cgaggggacc cgacaggccc gaaggaatag aagaagaagg tggagagaga
     2161 gacagagaca gatccattcg attagtgaac ggatctcgac ggtatcggtt aacttttaaa
     2221 agaaaagggg ggattggggg gtacagtgca ggggaaagaa tagtagacat aatagcaaca
     2281 gacatacaaa ctaaagaatt acaaaaacaa attacaaaat tcaaaatttt atcgataagc
     2341 ttgggagttc cgcgttacat aacttacggt aaatggcccg cctggctgac cgcccaacga
     2401 cccccgccca ttgacgtcaa taatgacgta tgttcccata gtaacgccaa tagggacttt
     2461 ccattgacgt caatgggtgg agtatttacg gtaaactgcc cacttggcag tacatcaagt
     2521 gtatcatatg ccaagtacgc cccctattga cgtcaatgac ggtaaatggc ccgcctggca
     2581 ttatgcccag tacatgacct tatgggactt tcctacttgg cagtacatct acgtattagt
     2641 catcgctatt accatggtga tgcggttttg gcagtacatc aatgggcgtg gatagcggtt
     2701 tgactcacgg ggatttccaa gtctccaccc cattgacgtc aatgggagtt tgttttggca
     2761 ccaaaatcaa cgggactttc caaaatgtcg taacaactcc gccccattga cgcaaatggg
     2821 cggtaggcgt gtacggtggg aggtctatat aagcagagct cgtttagtga accgtcagat
     2881 cgcctggaga cgccatccac gctgttttga cctccataga agacaccgac tctagtccag
     2941 tgtggtggaa ttctgcagat atcaacaagt ttgtacaaaa aagttggcac catgtctaga
     3001 ctggacaaga gcaaagtcat aaacggagct ctggaattac tcaatggtgt cggtatcgaa
     3061 ggcctgacga caaggaaact cgctcaaaag ctgggagttg agcagcctac cctgtactgg
     3121 cacgtgaaga acaagcgggc cctgctcgat gccctgccaa tcgagatgct ggacaggcat
     3181 catacccact tctgccccct ggaaggcgag tcatggcaag actttctgcg gaacaacgcc
     3241 aagtcatacc gctgtgctct cctctcacat cgcgacgggg ctaaagtgca tctcggcacc
     3301 cgcccaacag agaaacagta cgaaaccctg gaaaatcagc tcgcgttcct gtgtcagcaa
     3361 ggcttctccc tggagaacgc actgtacgct ctgtccgccg tgggccactt tacactgggc
     3421 tgcgtattgg aggaacagga gcatcaagta gcaaaagagg aaagagagac acctaccacc
     3481 gattctatgc ccccacttct gagacaagca attgagctgt tcgaccggca gggagccgaa
     3541 cctgccttcc ttttcggcct ggaactaatc atatgtggcc tggagaaaca gctaaagtgc
     3601 gaaagcggcg ggccgaccga cgcccttgac gattttgact tagacatgct cccagccgat
     3661 gcccttgacg attttgacct tgacatgctc cccgggtaat caactttctt gtacaaagtg
     3721 gttgatatcc agcacagtgg cggccgctcg acaatcaacc tctggattac aaaatttgtg
     3781 aaagattgac tggtattctt aactatgttg ctccttttac gctatgtgga tacgctgctt
     3841 taatgccttt gtatcatgct attgcttccc gtatggcttt cattttctcc tccttgtata
     3901 aatcctggtt gctgtctctt tatgaggagt tgtggcccgt tgtcaggcaa cgtggcgtgg
     3961 tgtgcactgt gtttgctgac gcaaccccca ctggttgggg cattgccacc acctgtcagc
     4021 tcctttccgg gactttcgct ttccccctcc ctattgccac ggcggaactc atcgccgcct
     4081 gccttgcccg ctgctggaca ggggctcggc tgttgggcac tgacaattcc gtggtgttgt
     4141 cggggaagct gacgtccttt ccatggctgc tcgcctgtgt tgccacctgg attctgcgcg
     4201 ggacgtcctt ctgctacgtc ccttcggccc tcaatccagc ggaccttcct tcccgcggcc
     4261 tgctgccggc tctgcggcct cttccgcgtc ttcgccttcg ccctcagacg agtcggatct
     4321 ccctttgggc cgcctccccg cctggaattc tgcagatatc cggttagtaa tgagtttgga
     4381 attaattctg tggaatgtgt gtcagttagg gtgtggaaag tccccaggct ccccagcagg
     4441 cagaagtatg caaagcatgc atctcaatta gtcagcaacc aggtgtggaa agtccccagg
     4501 ctccccagca ggcagaagta tgcaaagcat gcatctcaat tagtcagcaa ccatagtccc
     4561 gcccctaact ccgcccatcc cgcccctaac tccgcccagt tccgcccatt ctccgcccca
     4621 tggctgacta atttttttta tttatgcaga ggccgaggcc gcctctgcct ctgagctatt
     4681 ccagaagtag tgaggaggct tttttggagg cctaggcttt tgcaaaaagc tcccgggagc
     4741 ttgtatatcc attttcggat ctgatcagca cgtgttgaca attaatcatc ggcatagtat
     4801 atcggcatag tataatacga caaggtgagg aactaaacca tggccaagcc tttgtctcaa
     4861 gaagaatcca ccctcattga aagagcaacg gctacaatca acagcatccc catctctgaa
     4921 gactacagcg tcgccagcgc agctctctct agcgacggcc gcatcttcac tggtgtcaat
     4981 gtatatcatt ttactggggg accttgtgca gaactcgtgg tgctgggcac tgctgctgct
     5041 gcggcagctg gcaacctgac ttgtatcgtc gcgatcggaa atgagaacag gggcatcttg
     5101 agcccctgcg gacggtgccg acaggtgctt ctcgatctgc atcctgggat caaagccata
     5161 gtgaaggaca gtgatggaca gccgacggca gttgggattc gtgaattgct gccctctggt
     5221 tatgtgtggg agggctaagc acaattcgag ctcggtacct ttaagaccaa tgacttacaa
     5281 ggcagctgta gatcttagcc actttttaaa agaaaagggg ggactggaag ggctagctca
     5341 ctcccaacga agacaagatc tgctttttgc ttgtactggg tctctctggt tagaccagat
     5401 ctgagcctgg gagctctctg gctaactagg gaacccactg cttaagcctc aataaagctt
     5461 gccttgagtg cttcaagtag tgtgtgcccg tctgttgtgt gactctggta actagagatc
     5521 cctcagaccc ttttagtcag tgtggaaaat ctctagcagt agtagttcat gtcatcttat
     5581 tattcagtat ttataacttg caaagaaatg aatatcagag agtgagagga acttgtttat
     5641 tgcagcttat aatggttaca aataaagcaa tagcatcaca aatttcacaa ataaagcatt
     5701 tttttcactg cattctagtt gtggtttgtc caaactcatc aatgtatctt atcatgtctg
     5761 gctctagcta tcccgcccct aactccgccc atcccgcccc taactccgcc cagttccgcc
     5821 cattctccgc cccatggctg actaattttt tttatttatg cagaggccga ggccgcctcg
     5881 gcctctgagc tattccagaa gtagtgagga ggcttttttg gaggcctagg gacgtaccca
     5941 attcgcccta tagtgagtcg tattacgcgc gctcactggc cgtcgtttta caacgtcgtg
     6001 actgggaaaa ccctggcgtt acccaactta atcgccttgc agcacatccc cctttcgcca
     6061 gctggcgtaa tagcgaagag gcccgcaccg atcgcccttc ccaacagttg cgcagcctga
     6121 atggcgaatg ggnnnnnnnn nnnnnnnnnn nnnnnnnnnn nnnnnnnnnn nnnnnnnnnn
     6181 nnnnnnnnnn nnnnnnnnnn nnnnnnnnnn nnnnnnnnnn nnnnnnnnnn nnnnnnnnnn
     6241 nnnnnnnnnn nnnnnncnnn nnnnnnnnnn nnnnnnnnnn nnnnnnnnnn nnnnnnnnnn
     6301 nnnnnnnnnn nnnnnnnnnn nnnnnnnnnn nnnnnnnnnn nnnnnnnnan nnnnnnnnnn
     6361 nnnnnnnnnn nnnnnnnnnn nnnnnnnnnn nnnnnnnncc tttgacgttg gagtccacgt
     6421 tctttaatag tggactcttg ttccaaactg gaacaacact caaccctatc tcggtctatt
     6481 cttttgattt ataagggatt ttgccgattt cggcctattg gttaaaaaat gagctgattt
     6541 aacaaaaatt taacgcgaat tttaacaaaa tattaacgct tacaatttag gtggcacttt
     6601 tcggggaaat gtgcgcggaa cccctatttg tttatttttc taaatacatt caaatatgta
     6661 tccgctcatg agacaataac cctgataaat gcttcaataa tattgaaaaa ggaagagtat
     6721 gagtattcaa catttccgtg tcgcccttat tccctttttt gcggcatttt gccttcctgt
     6781 ttttgctcac ccagaaacgc tggtgaaagt aaaagatgct gaagatcagt tgggtgcacg
     6841 agtgggttac atcgaactgg atctcaacag cggtaagatc cttgagagtt ttcgccccga
     6901 agaacgtttt ccaatgatga gcacttttaa agttctgcta tgtggcgcgg tattatcccg
     6961 tattgacgcc gggcaagagc aactcggtcg ccgcatacac tattctcaga atgacttggt
     7021 tgagtactca ccagtcacag aaaagcatct tacggatggc atgacagtaa gagaattatg
     7081 cagtgctgcc ataaccatga gtgataacac tgcggccaac ttacttctga caacgatcgg
     7141 aggaccgaag gagctaaccg cttttttgca caacatgggg gatcatgtaa ctcgccttga
     7201 tcgttgggaa ccggagctga atgaagccat accaaacgac gagcgtgaca ccacgatgcc
     7261 tgtagcaatg gcaacaacgt tgcgcaaact attaactggc gaactactta ctctagcttc
     7321 ccggcaacaa ttaatagact ggatggaggc ggataaagtt gcaggaccac ttctgcgctc
     7381 ggcccttccg gctggctggt ttattgctga taaatctgga gccggtgagc gtgggtctcg
     7441 cggtatcatt gcagcactgg ggccagatgg taagccctcc cgtatcgtag ttatctacac
     7501 gacggggagt caggcaacta tggatgaacg aaatagacag atcgctgaga taggtgcctc
     7561 actgattaag cattggtaac tgtcagacca agtttactca tatatacttt agattgattt
     7621 aaaacttcat ttttaattta aaaggatcta ggtgaagatc ctttttgata atctcatgac
     7681 caaaatccct taacgtgagt tttcgttcca ctgagcgtca gaccccgtag aaaagatcaa
     7741 aggatcttct tgagatcctt tttttctgcg cgtaatctgc tgcttgcaaa caaaaaaacc
     7801 accgctacca gcggtggttt gtttgccgga tcaagagcta ccaactcttt ttccgaaggt
     7861 aactggcttc agcagagcgc agataccaaa tactgttctt ctagtgtagc cgtagttagg
     7921 ccaccacttc aagaactctg tagcaccgcc tacatacctc gctctgctaa tcctgttacc
     7981 agtggctgct gccagtggcg ataagtcgtg tcttaccggg ttggactcaa gacgatagtt
     8041 accggataag gcgcagcggt cgggctgaac ggggggttcg tgcacacagc ccagcttgga
     8101 gcgaacgacc tacaccgaac tgagatacct acagcgtgag ctatgagaaa gcgccacgct
     8161 tcccgaaggg agaaaggcgg acaggtatcc ggtaagcggc agggtcggaa caggagagcg
     8221 cacgagggag cttccagggg gaaacgcctg gtatctttat agtcctgtcg ggtttcgcca
     8281 cctctgactt gagcgtcgat ttttgtgatg ctcgtcaggg gggcggagcc tatggaaaaa
     8341 cgccagcaac gcggcctttt tacggttcct ggccttttgc tggccttttg ctca
//
