[The description below was written by a language model from this plasmid's Addgene catalogue record and the feature table of its GenBank file.]
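Description:
pLenti CMV rtTA3 Blast (w756-1) is a third-generation, self-inactivating HIV-1-based lentiviral transfer plasmid of about 8.4 kb, built on the p156RRL-sinPPT-CMV-GFP-PRE backbone, that delivers the reverse tetracycline-controlled transactivator rtTA3 to mammalian cells. In bacteria it is maintained as a high-copy plasmid through a ColE1/pUC-type origin with ampicillin resistance (bla). An f1 origin is also present, along with residual lac, T3 and T7 promoter elements from the parental cloning vector.

The viral genome is transcribed in packaging cells from an RSV enhancer/promoter fused to a truncated 5' LTR, which makes production Tat-independent. It carries the Psi packaging signal, the Rev response element for Rev-dependent nuclear export, and the cPPT/CTS, which aids nuclear import of the reverse-transcribed genome. The U3-deleted 3' LTR inactivates LTR promoter activity after integration, so expression depends on the internal promoters. An SV40 poly(A) signal follows the 3' LTR.

Within the provirus, the CMV immediate-early enhancer/promoter drives the roughly 0.7 kb rtTA3 coding sequence. It is flanked by attB1 and attB2 Gateway sites, although the catalogue lists restriction enzyme cloning as the method. A downstream WPRE enhances transcript stability and expression. A separate SV40 early promoter, paired with a bacterial EM7 promoter, expresses blasticidin S deaminase for blasticidin selection of transduced cells.

rtTA3 activates Tet-responsive promoters only in the presence of doxycycline. The vector is therefore used to generate stable, blasticidin-selected Tet-On cell lines, which can then receive a second construct carrying a gene under a tetracycline-responsive promoter for inducible expression.
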