Addgene plasmid #26429: pLenti CMV rtTA3 Blast (w756-1)
Purpose: 3rd gen lentiviral reverse tetracycline-controlled transactivator 3 (rtTA3) expression vector, CMV promoter, Blast
Depositing lab: Eric Campeau. Depositing organization: University of Massachusetts, Worcester.
Backbone
  Vector backbone: p156RRL-sinPPT-CMV-GFP-PRE/Nhe I
  Backbone size w/o insert (bp): 7681
  Vector type: Mammalian Expression, Lentiviral
  Selectable markers: Blasticidin
Growth in bacteria
  Bacterial resistance: Ampicillin, 100 μg/mL
  Growth temperature: 37°C
  Growth strain: Stbl3
  Growth instructions: Stbl3, 37oC.
  Copy number: High Copy
Gene/Insert
  Gene/Insert name: Tetracycline repressor A3 mutant (alt name: rtTA3)
  Insert size (bp): 707
  Cloning method: Restriction Enzyme
  Sequencing primers: 5′ CMVforw; 3′ WPRErev
Resource information
  A portion of this plasmid was derived from a plasmid made by: The rtTA3 element was a gift from Dr. Dominic Esposito.
Terms and licenses: Academic/Nonprofit Terms; Industry Terms: Not Available to Industry
Depositor comments: Use to make them Tet-On Advanced.
How to cite: pLenti CMV rtTA3 Blast (w756-1) was a gift from Eric Campeau (Addgene plasmid # 26429 ; http://n2t.net/addgene:26429 ; RRID:Addgene_26429)
